Addgene plasmid #22795: p-miR-Report + MT miR-181 BS in GATA6 3UTR
Depositing lab: Xin Wang. Publication: Identification of microRNA-181 by genome-wide screening as a critical player in EpCAM-positive hepatic cancer stem cells. Ji J, Yamashita T, Budhu A, Forgues M, Jia HL, Li C, Deng C, Wauthier E, Reid LM, Ye QH, Qin LX, Yang W, Wang HY, Tang ZY, Croce CM, Wang XW. Hepatology. 2009 Aug . 50(2):472-80. 10.1002/hep.22989 PubMed 19585654.
Backbone
  Vector backbone: p-miR-Report
  Backbone manufacturer: Ambion
  Backbone size w/o insert (bp): 6470
  Vector type: Luciferase
Growth in bacteria
  Bacterial resistance: Ampicillin, 100 μg/mL
  Growth temperature: 37°C
  Growth strain: DH5alpha
  Growth instructions: DH5alpha
  Copy number: High Copy
Gene/Insert
  Gene/Insert name: Mutant miR-181 Binding Site in GATA binding protein 6 3 Untranslated Region (alt names: MT miR-181 BS in GATA6 3UTR; MT GATA6)
  Species: H. sapiens (human)
  Insert size (bp): 29
  Entrez Gene: GATA6
  Cloning method: Restriction Enzyme; 5′ cloning site SpeI (not destroyed); 3′ cloning site HindIII (not destroyed)
  Sequencing primers: 5′ AGGCGATTAAGTTGGGTA; 3′ ATTGCAACGATTTAGGTG
Terms and licenses: Academic/Nonprofit Terms; Industry Terms: Not Available to Industry
How to cite: p-miR-Report + MT miR-181 BS in GATA6 3UTR was a gift from Xin Wang (Addgene plasmid # 22795 ; http://n2t.net/addgene:22795 ; RRID:Addgene_22795)
