[The description below was written by a language model from this plasmid's Addgene catalogue record.]
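Description:
p-miR-Report + MT miR-181 BS in GATA6 3UTR is a luciferase reporter plasmid built on the commercial p-miR-Report backbone from Ambion (about 6.5 kb without insert), a vector designed for testing microRNA target sites in transfected mammalian cells. It is maintained in E. coli as a high-copy plasmid under ampicillin selection. The record does not list the promoter driving luciferase, the origin of replication, or any mammalian selection marker, and no feature table is provided, so these details cannot be confirmed here.

The insert is a short, 29 bp fragment derived from the 3′ untranslated region of human GATA6, representing the predicted miR-181 binding site in a mutated form. It was cloned between SpeI and HindIII sites, both of which remain intact. In miRNA reporter vectors of this type, candidate target sequences are placed downstream of the luciferase coding region so that they act as part of the reporter's 3′ UTR. Binding of the cognate microRNA then reduces luciferase output. The exact nature of the mutation is not stated, but mutating a site in this way is normally meant to abolish microRNA pairing.

This construct therefore most likely serves as the negative or specificity control for a corresponding wild-type GATA6 site reporter: luciferase activity that is repressed by miR-181 with the wild-type site but not with this mutant supports direct, sequence-dependent targeting of GATA6. The associated work concerns the role of miR-181 in EpCAM-positive hepatic cancer stem cells.
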