>Addgene plasmid #22795 | p-miR-Report + MT miR-181 BS in GATA6 3UTR | depositor partial sequence | sequence record 10436 | Author sequence
CTAGTCAGCATTTTTTATAATGTTACAAA
