>Addgene plasmid #22795 | p-miR-Report + MT miR-181 BS in GATA6 3UTR | addgene partial sequence | sequence record 28637 | 22795 with M13pUC-fwd
GGCCGCATACAAAAAACCAACACACAGATCCAATGAAAATAAAAGATCCTTTATTAAGCTTTTGTAACAT
TATAAAAAATGCTGACTAGTGCGCAGCTTTCATCACTCGAGCAATTTGGACTTTCCGCCCTTCTTGGCCT
TTATGAGGATCTCTCTGATTTTTCTTGCGTCGAGTTTTCCGGTAAGACCTTTCGGTACTTCGTCCACAAA
CACAACTCCTCCGCGCAACTTTTTCGCGGTTGTTACTTGACTGGCGACGTAATCCACGATCTCTTTTTCC
GTCATCGTCTTTCCGTGCTCCAAAACAACAACGGCGGCGGGAAGTTCACCGGCGTCATCGTCGGGAAGAC
CTGCCACGCCCGCGTCGAAGATGTTGGGGTGTTGTAACAATATCGATTCCAATTCAGCGGGGGCCACCTG
ATATCCTTTGTATTTAATTAAAGACTTCAAGCGGTCAACTATGAAGAAGTGTTCGTCTTCGTCCCAGTAA
GCTATGTCTCCAGAATGTAGCCATCCATCCTTGTCAATCAAGGCGTTGGTCGCTTCCGGATTGTTTACAT
AACCGGACATAATCATAGGTCCTCTGACACATAATTCGCCTCTCTGATTAACGCCCAGCGTTTTCCCGGT
ATCCAGATCCACAACCTTCGCTTCAAAAAATGGAACAACTTTANNGACCGCGCCCGGTTTATCATCCCCC
TCGGGTGTAATCAGAATAGCTGATGTAGTCTCAGTGANNCCATATNNT
